Addgene plasmid #69532: CFP-GIV-CT WT
Purpose: Mammalian expression of The CFP-tagged GIV-CT biosensors
Depositing lab: Pradipta Ghosh. Depositing organization: University of California, San Diego (UCSD). Publication: Multimodular biosensors reveal a novel platform for activation of G proteins by growth factor receptors. Midde KK, Aznar N, Laederich MB, Ma GS, Kunkel MT, Newton AC, Ghosh P. Proc Natl Acad Sci U S A. 2015 Mar 3;112(9):E937-46. doi: 10.1073/pnas.1420140112. Epub 2015 Feb 17. PubMed 25713130.
Backbone
  Vector backbone: pcDNA3.1
  Backbone size w/o insert (bp): 5428
  Total vector size (bp): 5848
  Vector type: Mammalian Expression
  Selectable markers: Neomycin (select with G418)
Growth in bacteria
  Bacterial resistance: Ampicillin, 100 μg/mL
  Growth temperature: 37°C
  Growth strain: DH5alpha
  Copy number: High Copy
Gene/Insert
  Gene/Insert name: GIV (alt name: GIV-CT)
  Species: H. sapiens (human)
  Insert size (bp): 420
  Mutation: C terminal amino acids S1660-S1870 of human GIV
  GenBank ID: BAE44387.1 AB201172.1
  Entrez Gene: CCDC88A (a.k.a. APE, GIRDIN, GIV, GRDN, HkRP1, KIAA1212, PEHO, PEHOL)
  Promoter: CMV
  Tag / fusion protein: CFP (N terminal on insert)
  Cloning method: Restriction Enzyme; 5′ cloning site Kpn1 (not destroyed); 3′ cloning site Not1 (not destroyed)
  Sequencing primers: 5′ T7
Terms and licenses: Academic/Nonprofit Terms; Industry Terms: Not Available to Industry
How to cite: CFP-GIV-CT WT was a gift from Pradipta Ghosh (Addgene plasmid # 69532 ; http://n2t.net/addgene:69532 ; RRID:Addgene_69532)
