[The description below was written by a language model from this plasmid's Addgene catalogue record and pLannotate feature annotations shown in this document.]
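Description:
CFP-GIV-CT WT is a mammalian expression plasmid built on the pcDNA3.1 backbone that encodes a cyan fluorescent protein fused to the C-terminal region of human GIV (Girdin, gene CCDC88A). It replicates in E. coli from a high-copy ColE1/pUC-type origin and is selected with ampicillin through the AmpR β-lactamase gene. An f1 origin is also present. For selection in mammalian cells, an SV40 enhancer/early promoter drives the neomycin phosphotransferase gene, followed by an SV40 polyadenylation signal, which allows G418 selection of stable transfectants.

The expression cassette uses the human CMV immediate-early enhancer and promoter, followed by a T7 promoter that also serves as a sequencing primer site. A mammalian codon-optimized CFP reading frame sits at the N terminus of the fusion, and the GIV fragment follows, described in the record as residues S1660 to S1870 and cloned between KpnI and NotI sites. Transcripts are terminated by the bovine growth hormone polyadenylation signal. The "WT" designation indicates the unmutated form of this C-terminal segment.

The catalogue sizes do not match the sequence record. The catalogue lists a 420 bp insert and a total of 5,848 bp, whereas the assembled sequence is 6,747 nt with an annotated CCDC88A segment of about 630 bp, which fits the stated residue range; the listed total also seems not to include the CFP coding region. The short HIV-1 LTR, ble, lacI and additional SV40 promoter fragments are probably annotation artefacts of backbone sequence rather than functional parts.

According to the record, the plasmid is used to express CFP-tagged GIV-CT biosensors in mammalian cells. The associated work concerns multimodular biosensors for studying G protein activation by growth factor receptors.
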