Features (pLannotate 1.2.2; 21 found; start..end, strand, type, name):
     28..80      -  misc_feature   bom (fragment): basis of mobility region from pBR322
    235..614     +  enhancer       CMV enhancer: human cytomegalovirus immediate early enhancer
    615..818     +  promoter       CMV promoter: human cytomegalovirus (CMV) immediate early promoter
    814..847     +  LTR            5' LTR (truncated) (fragment): truncated 5' long terminal repeat (LTR) from HIV-1
    863..881     +  promoter       T7 promoter: promoter for bacteriophage T7 RNA polymerase
    923..1639    +  CDS            CFP: cyan variant of GFP mammalian codon-optimized
   1661..2293    +  CDS            CCDC88A (fragment): GRDN_HUMAN - Also known as APE From Homo sapiens (Human).
   2347..2571    +  polyA_signal   bGH poly(A) signal: bovine growth hormone polyadenylation signal
   2575..2596    +  promoter       SV40 promoter (fragment): SV40 enhancer and early promoter
   2617..3045    +  rep_origin     f1 ori (sequence partly withheld): f1 bacteriophage origin of replication; arrow indicates direction of (+) strand synthesis
   3059..3388    +  promoter       SV40 promoter: SV40 enhancer and early promoter
   3455..4246    +  CDS            neo: KKA2_KLEPN - Also known as kan, nptII. Experimental evidence at protein level: Swiss-Prot protein existence level 1. Resistance to kanamycin, neomycin, paromomycin, ribostamycin, butirosin and gentamicin B. From Klebsiella pneumoniae.
   4270..4428    +  CDS            ble (fragment): BLE_KLEPN - Experimental evidence at protein level: Swiss-Prot protein existence level 1. Binding protein with a strong affinity to the bleomycin family of antibiotics. Binds to CL990; an antimitotic-antibiotic compound. From Klebsiella pneumoniae.
   4423..4544    +  polyA_signal   SV40 poly(A) signal: SV40 polyadenylation signal
   4617..4633    -  protein_bind   lac operator: The lac repressor binds to the lac operator to inhibit transcription in E. coli. This inhibition can be relieved by adding lactose or isopropyl-β-D-thiogalactopyranoside (IPTG). lac repressor encoded by lacI
   4641..4671    -  promoter       lac promoter: promoter for the E. coli lac operon
   4686..4707    -  protein_bind   CAP binding site: CAP binding activates transcription in the presence of cAMP. E. coli catabolite activator protein
   4720..4812    -  CDS            lacI (fragment): lac repressor; lacI; The lac repressor binds to the lac operator to inhibit transcription in E. coli. This inhibition can be relieved by adding lactose or isopropyl-β-D-thiogalactopyranoside (IPTG).
   4995..5580    -  rep_origin     ori: high-copy-number ColE1/pMB1/pBR322/pUC origin of replication
   5751..6611    -  CDS            AmpR: β-lactamase; bla; confers resistance to ampicillin, carbenicillin, and related antibiotics
   6612..6716    -  promoter       AmpR promoter: bla
>Addgene plasmid #69532 | CFP-GIV-CT WT | addgene full sequence | sequence record 127354 | Addgene assembled full plasmid sequence
GACGGATCGGGAGATCTCCCGATCCCCTATGGTGCACTCTCAGTACAATCTGCTCTGATGCCGCATAGTT
AAGCCAGTATCTGCTCCCTGCTTGTGTGTTGGAGGTCGCTGAGTAGTGCGCGAGCAAAATTTAAGCTACA
ACAAGGCAAGGCTTGACCGACAATTGCATGAAGAATCTGCTTAGGGTTAGGCGTTTTGCGCTGCTTCGCG
ATGTACGGGCCAGATATACGCGTTGACATTGATTATTGACTAGTTATTAATAGTAATCAATTACGGGGTC
ATTAGTTCATAGCCCATATATGGAGTTCCGCGTTACATAACTTACGGTAAATGGCCCGCCTGGCTGACCG
CCCAACGACCCCCGCCCATTGACGTCAATAATGACGTATGTTCCCATAGTAACGCCAATAGGGACTTTCC
ATTGACGTCAATGGGTGGAGTATTTACGGTAAACTGCCCACTTGGCAGTACATCAAGTGTATCATATGCC
AAGTACGCCCCCTATTGACGTCAATGACGGTAAATGGCCCGCCTGGCATTATGCCCAGTACATGACCTTA
TGGGACTTTCCTACTTGGCAGTACATCTACGTATTAGTCATCGCTATTACCATGGTGATGCGGTTTTGGC
AGTACATCAATGGGCGTGGATAGCGGTTTGACTCACGGGGATTTCCAAGTCTCCACCCCATTGACGTCAA
TGGGAGTTTGTTTTGGCACCAAAATCAACGGGACTTTCCAAAATGTCGTAACAACTCCGCCCCATTGACG
CAAATGGGCGGTAGGCGTGTACGGTGGGAGGTCTATATAAGCAGAGCTCTCTGGCTAACTAGAGAACCCA
CTGCTTACTGGCTTATCGAAATTAATACGACTCACTATAGGGAGACCCAAGCTGGCTAGCGTTTAAACTT
AAGCTTGGTACCATGGTGAGCAAGGGCGAGGAGCTGTTCACCGGGGTGGTGCCCATCCTGGTCGAGCTGG
ACGGCGACGTAAACGGCCACAGGTTCAGCGTGTCCGGCGAGGGCGAGGGCGATGCCACCTACGGCAAGCT
GACCCTGAAGTTCATCTGCACCACCGGCAAGCTGCCCGTGCCCTGGCCCACCCTCGTGACCACCCTGACC
TGGGGCGTGCAGTGCTTCAGCCGCTACCCCGACCACATGAAGCAGCACGACTTCTTCAAGTCCGCCATGC
CCGAAGGCTACGTCCAGGAGCGTACCATCTTCTTCAAGGACGACGGCAACTACAAGACCCGCGCCGAGGT
GAAGTTCGAGGGCGACACCCTGGTGAACCGCATCGAGCTGAAGGGCATCGACTTCAAGGAGGACGGCAAC
ATCCTGGGGCACAAGCTGGAGTACAACTACATCAGCCACAACGTCTATATCACCGCCGACAAGCAGAAGA
ACGGCATCAAGGCCCACTTCAAGATCCGCCACAACATCGAGGACGGCAGCGTGCAGCTCGCCGACCACTA
CCAGCAGAACACCCCCATCGGCGACGGCCCCGTGCTGCTGCCCGACAACCACTACCTGAGCACCCAGTCC
GCCCTGAGCAAAGACCCCAACGAGAAGCGCGATCACATGGTCCTGCTGGAGTTCGTGACCGCCGCCGGGA
TCACTCTCGGCATGGACGAGCTGTACAAGGGAGGCTCAGGGATCCATGGCTCTGAAACACTGGAGAGTCG
ACATCACAAGATCAAAACTGGTTCCCCTGGAAGTGAAGTTGTTACTCTACAACAGTTTTTGGAAGAAAGC
AATAAGCTTACCTCAGTACAGATAAAGTCCTCAAGTCAAGAGAATCTTTTAGATGAAGTAATGAAAAGTT
TGTCTGTCTCTTCTGACTTTTTGGGAAAAGACAAACCAGTTAGCTGTGGTCTGGCCAGGTCAGTAAGTGG
AAAAACCCCAGGGGACTTCTATGATAGACGGACAACTAAGCCTGAGTTTTTGAGACCTGGTCCTCGAAAA
ACTGAAGATACCTACTTCATTAGTTCTGCGGGAAAACCTACACCAGGCACTCAAGGAAAAATAAAATTAG
TAAAAGAATCTTCTCTGTCACGACAATCAAAAGATAGTAACCCTTATGCAACTTTACCTCGTGCAAGCAG
CGTGATCTCAACTGCCGAAGGAACTACACGAAGGACAAGCATCCATGATTTTTTGACCAAGGACAGTAGA
CTGCCTATATCAGTTGATTCACCACCAGCTGCTGCTGACAGCAACACCACTGCAGCATCTAATGTGGACA
AAGTACAAGAAAGCAGAAATTCAAAAAGCAGGTCTAGGGAGCAACAAAGCTCCTAAGCGGCCGCTCGAGT
CTAGAGGGCCCGTTTAAACCCGCTGATCAGCCTCGACTGTGCCTTCTAGTTGCCAGCCATCTGTTGTTTG
CCCCTCCCCCGTGCCTTCCTTGACCCTGGAAGGTGCCACTCCCACTGTCCTTTCCTAATAAAATGAGGAA
ATTGCATCGCATTGTCTGAGTAGGTGTCATTCTATTCTGGGGGGTGGGGTGGGGCAGGACAGCAAGGGGG
AGGATTGGGAAGACAATAGCAGGCATGCTGGGGATGCGGTGGGCTCTATGGCTTCTGAGGCGGAAAGAAC
CAGCTGGGGCTCTAGGGGGTATCCCC
[124 nt withheld, positions 2617-2740]
C
[91 nt withheld, positions 2742-2832]
A
[49 nt withheld, positions 2834-2882]
CCTTTGACGTTGGAGTCCACGTTCTTT
[37 nt withheld, positions 2910-2946]
ACCCTATCTCGGTCTATTCTTTTGATTTATAAGGGATTTTGCCGATTTCGGCCTATTGGTTAAAAAATGA
GCTGATTTAACAAAAATTTAACGCGAATTAATTCTGTGGAATGTGTGTCAGTTAGGGTGTGGAAAGTCCC
CAGGCTCCCCAGCAGGCAGAAGTATGCAAAGCATGCATCTCAATTAGTCAGCAACCAGGTGTGGAAAGTC
CCCAGGCTCCCCAGCAGGCAGAAGTATGCAAAGCATGCATCTCAATTAGTCAGCAACCATAGTCCCGCCC
CTAACTCCGCCCATCCCGCCCCTAACTCCGCCCAGTTCCGCCCATTCTCCGCCCCATGGCTGACTAATTT
TTTTTATTTATGCAGAGGCCGAGGCCGCCTCTGCCTCTGAGCTATTCCAGAAGTAGTGAGGAGGCTTTTT
TGGAGGCCTAGGCTTTTGCAAAAAGCTCCCGGGAGCTTGTATATCCATTTTCGGATCTGATCAAGAGACA
GGATGAGGATCGTTTCGCATGATTGAACAAGATGGATTGCACGCAGGTTCTCCGGCCGCTTGGGTGGAGA
GGCTATTCGGCTATGACTGGGCACAACAGACAATCGGCTGCTCTGATGCCGCCGTGTTCCGGCTGTCAGC
GCAGGGGCGCCCGGTTCTTTTTGTCAAGACCGACCTGTCCGGTGCCCTGAATGAACTGCAGGACGAGGCA
GCGCGGCTATCGTGGCTGGCCACGACGGGCGTTCCTTGCGCAGCTGTGCTCGACGTTGTCACTGAAGCGG
GAAGGGACTGGCTGCTATTGGGCGAAGTGCCGGGGCAGGATCTCCTGTCATCTCACCTTGCTCCTGCCGA
GAAAGTATCCATCATGGCTGATGCAATGCGGCGGCTGCATACGCTTGATCCGGCTACCTGCCCATTCGAC
CACCAAGCGAAACATCGCATCGAGCGAGCACGTACTCGGATGGAAGCCGGTCTTGTCGATCAGGATGATC
TGGACGAAGAGCATCAGGGGCTCGCGCCAGCCGAACTGTTCGCCAGGCTCAAGGCGCGCATGCCCGACGG
CGAGGATCTCGTCGTGACCCATGGCGATGCCTGCTTGCCGAATATCATGGTGGAAAATGGCCGCTTTTCT
GGATTCATCGACTGTGGCCGGCTGGGTGTGGCGGACCGCTATCAGGACATAGCGTTGGCTACCCGTGATA
TTGCTGAAGAGCTTGGCGGCGAATGGGCTGACCGCTTCCTCGTGCTTTACGGTATCGCCGCTCCCGATTC
GCAGCGCATCGCCTTCTATCGCCTTCTTGACGAGTTCTTCTGAGCGGGACTCTGGGGTTCGAAATGACCG
ACCAAGCGACGCCCAACCTGCCATCACGAGATTTCGATTCCACCGCCGCCTTCTATGAAAGGTTGGGCTT
CGGAATCGTTTTCCGGGACGCCGGCTGGATGATCCTCCAGCGCGGGGATCTCATGCTGGAGTTCTTCGCC
CACCCCAACTTGTTTATTGCAGCTTATAATGGTTACAAATAAAGCAATAGCATCACAAATTTCACAAATA
AAGCATTTTTTTCACTGCATTCTAGTTGTGGTTTGTCCAAACTCATCAATGTATCTTATCATGTCTGTAT
ACCGTCGACCTCTAGCTAGAGCTTGGCGTAATCATGGTCATAGCTGTTTCCTGTGTGAAATTGTTATCCG
CTCACAATTCCACACAACATACGAGCCGGAAGCATAAAGTGTAAAGCCTGGGGTGCCTAATGAGTGAGCT
AACTCACATTAATTGCGTTGCGCTCACTGCCCGCTTTCCAGTCGGGAAACCTGTCGTGCCAGCTGCATTA
ATGAATCGGCCAACGCGCGGGGAGAGGCGGTTTGCGTATTGGGCGCTCTTCCGCTTCCTCGCTCACTGAC
TCGCTGCGCTCGGTCGTTCGGCTGCGGCGAGCGGTATCAGCTCACTCAAAGGCGGTAATACGGTTATCCA
CAGAATCAGGGGATAACGCAGGAAAGAACATGTGAGCAAAAGGCCAGCAAAAGGCCAGGAACCGTAAAAA
GGCCGCGTTGCTGGCGTTTTTCCATAGGCTCCGCCCCCCTGACGAGCATCACAAAAATCGACGCTCAAGT
CAGAGGTGGCGAAACCCGACAGGACTATAAAGATACCAGGCGTTTCCCCCTGGAAGCTCCCTCGTGCGCT
CTCCTGTTCCGACCCTGCCGCTTACCGGATACCTGTCCGCCTTTCTCCCTTCGGGAAGCGTGGCGCTTTC
TCATAGCTCACGCTGTAGGTATCTCAGTTCGGTGTAGGTCGTTCGCTCCAAGCTGGGCTGTGTGCACGAA
CCCCCCGTTCAGCCCGACCGCTGCGCCTTATCCGGTAACTATCGTCTTGAGTCCAACCCGGTAAGACACG
ACTTATCGCCACTGGCAGCAGCCACTGGTAACAGGATTAGCAGAGCGAGGTATGTAGGCGGTGCTACAGA
GTTCTTGAAGTGGTGGCCTAACTACGGCTACACTAGAAGAACAGTATTTGGTATCTGCGCTCTGCTGAAG
CCAGTTACCTTCGGAAAAAGAGTTGGTAGCTCTTGATCCGGCAAACAAACCACCGCTGGTAGCGGTTTTT
TTGTTTGCAAGCAGCAGATTACGCGCAGAAAAAAAGGATCTCAAGAAGATCCTTTGATCTTTTCTACGGG
GTCTGACGCTCAGTGGAACGAAAACTCACGTTAAGGGATTTTGGTCATGAGATTATCAAAAAGGATCTTC
ACCTAGATCCTTTTAAATTAAAAATGAAGTTTTAAATCAATCTAAAGTATATATGAGTAAACTTGGTCTG
ACAGTTACCAATGCTTAATCAGTGAGGCACCTATCTCAGCGATCTGTCTATTTCGTTCATCCATAGTTGC
CTGACTCCCCGTCGTGTAGATAACTACGATACGGGAGGGCTTACCATCTGGCCCCAGTGCTGCAATGATA
CCGCGAGACCCACGCTCACCGGCTCCAGATTTATCAGCAATAAACCAGCCAGCCGGAAGGGCCGAGCGCA
GAAGTGGTCCTGCAACTTTATCCGCCTCCATCCAGTCTATTAATTGTTGCCGGGAAGCTAGAGTAAGTAG
TTCGCCAGTTAATAGTTTGCGCAACGTTGTTGCCATTGCTACAGGCATCGTGGTGTCACGCTCGTCGTTT
GGTATGGCTTCATTCAGCTCCGGTTCCCAACGATCAAGGCGAGTTACATGATCCCCCATGTTGTGCAAAA
AAGCGGTTAGCTCCTTCGGTCCTCCGATCGTTGTCAGAAGTAAGTTGGCCGCAGTGTTATCACTCATGGT
TATGGCAGCACTGCATAATTCTCTTACTGTCATGCCATCCGTAAGATGCTTTTCTGTGACTGGTGAGTAC
TCAACCAAGTCATTCTGAGAATAGTGTATGCGGCGACCGAGTTGCTCTTGCCCGGCGTCAATACGGGATA
ATACCGCGCCACATAGCAGAACTTTAAAAGTGCTCATCATTGGAAAACGTTCTTCGGGGCGAAAACTCTC
AAGGATCTTACCGCTGTTGAGATCCAGTTCGATGTAACCCACTCGTGCACCCAACTGATCTTCAGCATCT
TTTACTTTCACCAGCGTTTCTGGGTGAGCAAAAACAGGAAGGCAAAATGCCGCAAAAAAGGGAATAAGGG
CGACACGGAAATGTTGAATACTCATACTCTTCCTTTTTCAATATTATTGAAGCATTTATCAGGGTTATTG
TCTCATGAGCGGATACATATTTGAATGTATTTAGAAAAATAAACAAATAGGGGTTCCGCGCACATTTCCC
CGAAAAGTGCCACCTGACGTC
