>Addgene plasmid #69532 | CFP-GIV-CT WT | addgene partial sequence | sequence record 127348 | CMV-F 5'-CGCAAATGGGCGGTAGGCGTG-3'
CTATATAAGCAGAGCTCTCTGGCTAACTAGAGAACCCACTGCTTACTGGCTTATCGAAATTAATACGACT
CACTATAGGGAGACCCAAGCTGGCTAGCGTTTAAACTTAAGCTTGGTACCATGGTGAGCAAGGGCGAGGA
GCTGTTCACCGGGGTGGTGCCCATCCTGGTCGAGCTGGACGGCGACGTAAACGGCCACAGGTTCAGCGTG
TCCGGCGAGGGCGAGGGCGATGCCACCTACGGCAAGCTGACCCTGAAGTTCATCTGCACCACCGGCAAGC
TGCCCGTGCCCTGGCCCACCCTCGTGACCACCCTGACCTGGGGCGTGCAGTGCTTCAGCCGCTACCCCGA
CCACATGAAGCAGCACGACTTCTTCAAGTCCGCCATGCCCGAAGGCTACGTCCAGGAGCGTACCATCTTC
TTCAAGGACGACGGCAACTACAAGACCCGCGCCGAGGTGAAGTTCGAGGGCGACACCCTGGTGAACCGCA
TCGAGCTGAAGGGCATCGACTTCAAGGAGGACGGCAACATCCTGGGGCACAAGCTGGAGTACAACTACAT
CAGCCACAACGTCTATATCACCGCCGACAAGCAGAAGAACGGCATCAAGGCCCACTTCAAGATCCGCCAC
AACATCGAGGACGGCAGCGTGCAGCTCGCCGACCACTACCAGCAGAACACCCCCATCGGCGACGGCCCCG
TGCTGCTGCCCGACAACCACTACCTGAGCACCCAGTCCGCCCTGAGCAAAGACCCCAACGAGAAGCGCGA
TCACATGGTCCTGCTGGAGTTCGTGACCGCCGCCGGGATCACTCTCGGCATGGACGAGCTGTACAAGGGA
GGCTCAGGGATCCATGGCTCTGAAACACTGGAGAGTCGACATCACAAGATCAAAACTGGTTCCCCTGGAA
GTGAAGTTGTTACTCTACAACAGTTTTTGGAAGAAAGCAATAAGCTTACCTCAGTACAGATAAAGTCCTC
AAGTCAAGAGAATCTTTTAGATGAAGTAATGAAAAGTTTGTCTGTCTCTTCTGACTTTT
