>Addgene plasmid #69532 | CFP-GIV-CT WT | addgene partial sequence | sequence record 127353 | BGH-rev 5'-TAGAAGGCACAGTCGAGG-3'
AACGGGCCCTCTAGACTCGAGCGGCCGCTTAGGAGCTTTGTTGCTCCCTAGACCTGCTTTTTGAATTTCT
GCTTTCTTGTACTTTGTCCACATTAGATGCTGCAGTGGTGTTGCTGTCAGCAGCAGCTGGTGGTGAATCA
ACTGATATAGGCAGTCTACTGTCCTTGGTCAAAAAATCATGGATGCTTGTCCTTCGTGTAGTTCCTTCGG
CAGTTGAGATCACGCTGCTTGCACGAGGTAAAGTTGCATAAGGGTTACTATCTTTTGATTGTCGTGACAG
AGAAGATTCTTTTACTAATTTTATTTTTCCTTGAGTGCCTGGTGTAGGTTTTCCCGCAGAACTAATGAAG
TAGGTATCTTCAGTTTTTCGAGGACCAGGTCTCAAAAACTCAGGCTTAGTTGTCCGTCTATCATAGAAGT
CCCCTGGGGTTTTTCCACTTACTGACCTGGCCAGACCACAGCTAACTGGTTTGTCTTTTCCCAAAAAGTC
AGAAGAGACAGACAAACTTTTCATTACTTCATCTAAAAGATTCTCTTGACTTGAGGACTTTATCTGTACT
GAGGTAAGCTTATTGCTTTCTTCCAAAAACTGTTGTAGAGTAACAACTTCACTTCCAGGGGAACCAGTTT
TGATCTTGTGATGTCGACTCTCCAGTGTTTCAGAGCCATGGATCCCTGAGCCTCCCTTGTACAGCTCGTC
CATGCCGAGAGTGATCCCGGCGGCGGTCACGAACTCCAGCAGGACCATGTGATCGCGCTTCTCGTTGGGG
TCTTTGCTCAGGGCGGACTGGGTGCTCAGGTAGTGGTTGTCGGGCAGCAGCACGGGGCCGTCGCCGATGG
GGGTGTTCTGCTGGTAGTGGTCGGCGAGCTGCACGCTGCCGTCCTCGATGTTGTGGCGGATCTTGAAGTG
GGCCTTGATGCCGTTCTTCTGCTTGTCGGCGGTGATATAGACGTTGTGGCTGATGTAGTTGTACTCCAGC
TTGTGCCC
